Addgene plasmid #142175: TFORF2209
Purpose: Lentiviral vector for overexpressing transcription factor ORFs with unique 24-bp barcodes. Barcodes facilitate identification of transcription factors in pooled screens.
Depositing lab: Feng Zhang. Depositing organization: Broad Institute. Publication: A transcription factor atlas of directed differentiation. Joung J, Ma S, Tay T, Geiger-Schuller KR, Kirchgatterer PC, Verdine VK, Guo B, Arias-Garcia MA, Allen WE, Singh A, Kuksenko O, Abudayyeh OO, Gootenberg JS, Fu Z, Macrae RK, Buenrostro JD, Regev A, Zhang F. Cell. 2023 Jan 5;186(1):209-229.e26. doi: 10.1016/j.cell.2022.11.026. PubMed 36608654.
Backbone
  Vector backbone: pLX_TRC317
  Backbone manufacturer: Broad Institute Genetic Perturbation Platform
  Backbone size w/o insert (bp): 8264
  Vector type: Mammalian Expression, Lentiviral
  Selectable markers: Puromycin
Growth in bacteria
  Bacterial resistance: Ampicillin, 100 μg/mL
  Growth temperature: 37°C
  Growth strain: NEB Stable
  Copy number: High Copy
Gene/Insert
  Gene/Insert name: CREB3L3
  Species: H. sapiens (human)
  Insert size (bp): 1487
  Entrez Gene: CREB3L3 (a.k.a. CREB-H, CREBH, HYST1481)
  Promoter: EF1a
  Cloning method: Unknown
  Sequencing primers: 5′ GGGTGGAGACTGAAGTTAGGCCAG; 3′ CACATAGCGTAAAAGGAGCAACATAG
Terms and licenses: Academic/Nonprofit Terms; Industry Terms: Not Available to Industry
Depositor comments: NM_032607,ENST00000078445 . The transcription factor ORF portion of this plasmid was synthesized by Genewiz. Please test multiple small colonies in case of plasmid recombination. To make this collection available in a timely manner, a portion of this collection was not fully sequenced by Addgene. If an Addgene verified full plasmid sequence is not available, please contact us prior to placing an order to request the full sequence.
How to cite: TFORF2209 was a gift from Feng Zhang (Addgene plasmid # 142175 ; http://n2t.net/addgene:142175 ; RRID:Addgene_142175)
