[The description below was written by a language model from this plasmid's Addgene catalogue record and pLannotate feature annotations shown in this document.]
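Description:
TFORF2209 is a lentiviral mammalian expression plasmid built on the pLX_TRC317 backbone, carrying the human CREB3L3 (CREB-H) open reading frame as one member of a barcoded transcription factor ORF collection. It is propagated in E. coli through a high-copy ColE1/pUC-type origin with ampicillin resistance (AmpR). An f1 origin and remnants of a lac/T7/T3 cloning region are also present in the bacterial portion. The depositor notes a risk of plasmid recombination, which is common for LTR-containing vectors.

The viral cassette has a third-generation layout. An RSV promoter drives a truncated HIV-1 5' LTR, followed by the Ψ packaging signal with a gag fragment and the Rev response element, and the cassette ends in a self-inactivating ΔU3 3' LTR followed by an SV40 polyadenylation signal. Inside the transfer region, an SV40 early promoter/origin segment sits upstream of the puromycin N-acetyltransferase gene, allowing selection of transduced cells. A cPPT/CTS element, which aids nuclear import of the viral genome, lies between this marker and the payload. The EF-1α promoter then drives constitutive expression of the CREB3L3 coding sequence, and a downstream WPRE enhances transcript stability and expression.

According to the record, each ORF in the collection is paired with a unique 24-bp barcode. This barcode is not annotated in the feature table, and its position is not stated. A short U6 promoter fragment is annotated between the ORF and the WPRE, but the record does not give its role. The construct is intended for overexpressing transcription factors in mammalian cells, and the barcodes allow individual factors to be identified in pooled screens such as directed differentiation studies.
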