Features (pLannotate 1.2.2; 31 found; start..end, strand, type, name):
      5..231     +  promoter       RSV promoter: Rous sarcoma virus enhancer/promoter
    232..412     +  LTR            5' LTR (truncated): truncated 5' long terminal repeat (LTR) from HIV-1
    459..584     +  misc_feature   HIV-1 Ψ: packaging signal of human immunodeficiency virus type 1
    568..931     +  CDS            HIV-1 gag (fragment): gag protein from human immunodeficiency virus 1; gag
   1077..1310    +  misc_feature   RRE: The Rev response element (RRE) of HIV-1 allows for Rev-dependent mRNA export from the nucleus to the cytoplasm.
   1687..1713    +  CDS            Rev (fragment): human immunodeficiency virus 1 (HIV-1) Rev protein; rev; enhances nuclear export of unspliced and incompletely spliced viral mRNAs
   1720..1743    +  promoter       SV40 promoter (fragment): SV40 early promoter
   1744..1815    +  promoter       SV40 promoter (fragment): SV40 enhancer and early promoter
   1839..1974    +  rep_origin     SV40 ori: SV40 origin of replication
   2020..2616    +  CDS            PuroR (fragment): puromycin N-acetyltransferase; pac from Streptomyces; confers resistance to puromycin
   2665..2782    +  misc_feature   cPPT/CTS: central polypurine tract and central termination sequence of HIV-1
   2847..2913    +  CDS            small t antigen (fragment): SV40 (simian virus 40) small t antigen
   2920..4098    +  promoter       EF-1α promoter: strong constitutive promoter for human elongation factor EF-1α
   4115..5497    +  CDS            CREB3L3: CR3L3_HUMAN - Also known as CREBH. Experimental evidence at protein level: Swiss-Prot protein existence level 1. Transcription factor that may act during endoplasmic reticulum stress by activating unfolded protein response target genes. Activated in response to cAMP stimulation. In vitro, binds to the cAMP response element (CRE) and box-B element. Activates transcription through box-B element. Activates transcription through CRE (By similarity). May function synergistically with ATF6. In acute inflammatory response, may activate expression of acute phase response (APR) genes. May be involved i
   5513..5566    +  promoter       U6 promoter (fragment): RNA polymerase III promoter for human U6 snRNA
   5608..6196    +  misc_feature   WPRE: woodchuck hepatitis virus posttranscriptional regulatory element
   6247..6266    +  misc_feature   cPPT/CTS (fragment): central polypurine tract and central termination sequence of HIV-1
   6268..6501    +  LTR            3' LTR (ΔU3): self-inactivating 3' long terminal repeat (LTR) from HIV-1
   6579..6700    +  polyA_signal   SV40 poly(A) signal: SV40 polyadenylation signal
   6740..6875    +  rep_origin     SV40 ori: SV40 origin of replication
   6896..6914    -  promoter       T7 promoter: promoter for bacteriophage T7 RNA polymerase
   6922..7077    +  CDS            lacZα (fragment): LacZα fragment of β-galactosidase; lacZ fragment
   7082..7510    +  rep_origin     f1 ori (sequence partly withheld): f1 bacteriophage origin of replication; arrow indicates direction of (+) strand synthesis
   7563..7667    +  promoter       AmpR promoter: bla
   7668..8528    +  CDS            AmpR: β-lactamase; bla; confers resistance to ampicillin, carbenicillin, and related antibiotics
   8699..9287    +  rep_origin     ori: high-copy-number ColE1/pMB1/pBR322/pUC origin of replication
   9470..9562    +  CDS            lacI (fragment): lac repressor; lacI; The lac repressor binds to the lac operator to inhibit transcription in E. coli. This inhibition can be relieved by adding lactose or isopropyl-β-D-thiogalactopyranoside (IPTG).
   9575..9596    +  protein_bind   CAP binding site: CAP binding activates transcription in the presence of cAMP. E. coli catabolite activator protein
   9611..9641    +  promoter       lac promoter: promoter for the E. coli lac operon
   9649..9665    +  protein_bind   lac operator: The lac repressor binds to the lac operator to inhibit transcription in E. coli. This inhibition can be relieved by adding lactose or isopropyl-β-D-thiogalactopyranoside (IPTG). lac repressor encoded by lacI
   9710..9728    +  promoter       T3 promoter: promoter for bacteriophage T3 RNA polymerase
>Addgene plasmid #142175 | TFORF2209 | addgene full sequence | sequence record 397682 | Addgene NGS Result
TTAATGTAGTCTTATGCAATACTCTTGTAGTCTTGCAACATGGTAACGATGAGTTAGCAACATGCCTTAC
AAGGAGAGAAAAAGCACCGTGCATGCCGATTGGTGGAAGTAAGGTGGTACGATCGTGCCTTATTAGGAAG
GCAACAGACGGGTCTGACATGGATTGGACGAACCACTGAATTGCCGCATTGCAGAGATATTGTATTTAAG
TGCCTAGCTCGATACATAAACGGGTCTCTCTGGTTAGACCAGATCTGAGCCTGGGAGCTCTCTGGCTAAC
TAGGGAACCCACTGCTTAAGCCTCAATAAAGCTTGCCTTGAGTGCTTCAAGTAGTGTGTGCCCGTCTGTT
GTGTGACTCTGGTAACTAGAGATCCCTCAGACCCTTTTAGTCAGTGTGGAAAATCTCTAGCAGTGGCGCC
CGAACAGGGACTTGAAAGCGAAAGGGAAACCAGAGGAGCTCTCTCGACGCAGGACTCGGCTTGCTGAAGC
GCGCACGGCAAGAGGCGAGGGGCGGCGACTGGTGAGTACGCCAAAAATTTTGACTAGCGGAGGCTAGAAG
GAGAGAGATGGGTGCGAGAGCGTCAGTATTAAGCGGGGGAGAATTAGATCGCGATGGGAAAAAATTCGGT
TAAGGCCAGGGGGAAAGAAAAAATATAAATTAAAACATATAGTATGGGCAAGCAGGGAGCTAGAACGATT
CGCAGTTAATCCTGGCCTGTTAGAAACATCAGAAGGCTGTAGACAAATACTGGGACAGCTACAACCATCC
CTTCAGACAGGATCAGAAGAACTTAGATCATTATATAATACAGTAGCAACCCTCTATTGTGTGCATCAAA
GGATAGAGATAAAAGACACCAAGGAAGCTTTAGACAAGATAGAGGAAGAGCAAAACAAAAGTAAGACCAC
CGCACAGCAAGCGGCCGCTGATCTTCAGACCTGGAGGAGGAGATATGAGGGACAATTGGAGAAGTGAATT
ATATAAATATAAAGTAGTAAAAATTGAACCATTAGGAGTAGCACCCACCAAGGCAAAGAGAAGAGTGGTG
CAGAGAGAAAAAAGAGCAGTGGGAATAGGAGCTTTGTTCCTTGGGTTCTTGGGAGCAGCAGGAAGCACTA
TGGGCGCAGCGTCAATGACGCTGACGGTACAGGCCAGACAATTATTGTCTGGTATAGTGCAGCAGCAGAA
CAATTTGCTGAGGGCTATTGAGGCGCAACAGCATCTGTTGCAACTCACAGTCTGGGGCATCAAGCAGCTC
CAGGCAAGAATCCTGGCTGTGGAAAGATACCTAAAGGATCAACAGCTCCTGGGGATTTGGGGTTGCTCTG
GAAAACTCATTTGCACCACTGCTGTGCCTTGGAATGCTAGTTGGAGTAATAAATCTCTGGAACAGATTTG
GAATCACACGACCTGGATGGAGTGGGACAGAGAAATTAACAATTACACAAGCTTAATACACTCCTTAATT
GAAGAATCGCAAAACCAGCAAGAAAAGAATGAACAAGAATTATTGGAATTAGATAAATGGGCAAGTTTGT
GGAATTGGTTTAACATAACAAATTGGCTGTGGTATATAAAATTATTCATAATGATAGTAGGAGGCTTGGT
AGGTTTAAGAATAGTTTTTGCTGTACTTTCTATAGTGAATAGAGTTAGGCAGGGATATTCACCATTATCG
TTTCAGACCCACCTCCCAACCCCGAGGGGACCCATGCATTGCATCTCAATTAGTCAGCAACCAGGTGTGG
AAAGTCCCCAGGCTCCCCAGCAGGCAGAAGTATGCAAAGCATGCGTCTCAATTAGTCAGCAACCATAGTC
CCGCCCCTAACTCCGCCCATCCCGCCCCTAACTCCGCCCAGTTCCGCCCATTCTCCGCCCCATGGCTGAC
TAATTTTTTTTATTTATGCAGAGGCCGAGGCCGCCTCGGCCTCTGAGCTATTCCAGAAGTAGTGAGGAGG
CTTTTTTGGAGGCCTAGGCTTTTGCAAAAAGCTTTCTAGAGGTACCACCGGAGCTTACCATGACCGAGTA
CAAGCCCACGGTGCGCCTCGCCACCCGCGACGACGTCCCCAGGGCCGTACGCACCCTCGCCGCCGCGTTC
GCCGACTACCCCGCCACGCGCCACACCGTCGATCCGGACCGCCACATCGAGCGGGTCACCGAGCTGCAAG
AACTCTTCCTCACGCGCGTCGGGCTCGACATCGGCAAGGTGTGGGTCGCGGACGACGGCGCCGCCGTGGC
GGTCTGGACCACGCCGGAGAGCGTCGAAGCGGGGGCGGTGTTCGCCGAGATCGGCCCGCGCATGGCCGAG
TTGAGCGGTTCCCGGCTGGCCGCGCAGCAACAGATGGAAGGCCTCCTGGCGCCGCACCGGCCCAAGGAGC
CCGCGTGGTTCCTGGCCACCGTCGGCGTCTCGCCCGACCACCAGGGCAAGGGTCTGGGCAGCGCCGTCGT
GCTCCCCGGAGTGGAGGCGGCCGAGCGCGCCGGGGTGCCCGCCTTCCTGGAGACCTCCGCGCCCCGCAAC
CTCCCCTTCTACGAGCGGCTCGGCTTCACCGTCACCGCCGACGTCGAGGTGCCCGAAGGACCGCGCACCT
GGTGCATGACCCGCAAGCCCGGTGCCAGTTAACGAATTCTAGATCTTGAGACAAATGGCAGTATTCATCC
ACAATTTTAAAAGAAAAGGGGGGATTGGGGGGTACAGTGCAGGGGAAAGAATAGTAGACATAATAGCAAC
AGACATACAAACTAAAGAATTACAAAAACAAATTACAAAAATTCAAAATTTTCGGGTTTATTACAGGGAC
AGCAGAGATCCACTTTGGCGCCGGCTCGAGGCCTGCAGGTGCAAAGATGGATAAAGTTTTAAACAGAGAG
GAATCTTTGCAGCTAATGGACCTTCTAGGTCTTGAAAGGAGTGGGAATTGGCTCCGGTGCCCGTCAGTGG
GCAGAGCGCACATCGCCCACAGTCCCCGAGAAGTTGGGGGGAGGGGTCGGCAATTGAACCGGTGCCTAGA
GAAGGTGGCGCGGGGTAAACTGGGAAAGTGATGTCGTGTACTGGCTCCGCCTTTTTCCCGAGGGTGGGGG
AGAACCGTATATAAGTGCAGTAGTCGCCGTGAACGTTCTTTTTCGCAACGGGTTTGCCGCCAGAACACAG
GTAAGTGCCGTGTGTGGTTCCCGCGGGCCTGGCCTCTTTACGGGTTATGGCCCTTGCGTGCCTTGAATTA
CTTCCACCTGGCTGCAGTACGTGATTCTTGATCCCGAGCTTCGGGTTGGAAGTGGGTGGGAGAGTTCGAG
GCCTTGCGCTTAAGGAGCCCCTTCGCCTCGTGCTTGAGTTGAGGCCTGGCCTGGGCGCTGGGGCCGCCGC
GTGCGAATCTGGTGGCACCTTCGCGCCTGTCTCGCTGCTTTCGATAAGTCTCTAGCCATTTAAAATTTTT
GATGACCTGCTGCGACGCTTTTTTTCTGGCAAGATAGTCTTGTAAATGCGGGCCAAGATCTGCACACTGG
TATTTCGGTTTTTGGGGCCGCGGGCGGCGACGGGGCCCGTGCGTCCCAGCGCACATGTTCGGCGAGGCGG
GGCCTGCGAGCGCGGCCACCGAGAATCGGACGGGGGTAGTCTCAAGCTGGCCGGCCTGCTCTGGTGCCTG
GCCTCGCGCCGCCGTGTATCGCCCCGCCCTGGGCGGCAAGGCTGGCCCGGTCGGCACCAGTTGCGTGAGC
GGAAAGATGGCCGCTTCCCGGCCCTGCTGCAGGGAGCTCAAAATGGAGGACGCGGCGCTCGGGAGAGCGG
GCGGGTGAGTCACCCACACAAAGGAAAAGGGCCTTTCCGTCCTCAGCCGTCGCTTCATGTGACTCCACGG
AGTACCGGGCGCCGTCCAGGCACCTCGATTAGTTCTCGAGCTTTTGGAGTACGTCGTCTTTAGGTTGGGG
GGAGGGGTTTTATGCGATGGAGTTTCCCCACACTGAGTGGGTGGAGACTGAAGTTAGGCCAGCTTGGCAC
TTGATGTAATTCTCCTTGGAATTTGCCCTTTTTGAGTTTGGATCTTGGTTCATTCTCAAGCCTCAGACAG
TGGTTCAAAGTTTTTTTCTTCCATTTCAGGTGTCGTGAGGCTAGCACCGCCACCATGAATACGGATTTAG
CTGCTGGAAAGATGGCTTCTGCTGCCTGCTCCATGGACCCCATCGACAGCTTTGAGCTCCTGGATCTCCT
GTTTGACCGGCAGGACGGCATCCTGAGACACGTGGAGCTGGGCGAGGGCTGGGGTCACGTCAAGGACCAG
CAGGTCCTGCCAAACCCCGACTCTGACGACTTCCTCAGCTCCATCCTGGGCTCTGGAGACTCACTGCCCA
GCTCCCCACTCTGGTCCCCCGAAGGCAGTGATAGTGGCATCTCCGAAGACCTCCCCTCCGACCCCCAGGA
CACCCCTCCACGCAGCGGACCAGCCACCTCCCCCGCCGGCTGCCATCCTGCCCAGCCTGGCAAGGGGCCC
TGCCTCTCCTATCATCCTGGCAACTCTTGCTCCACCACAACCCCAGGGCCAGTGATCCAAGTACCTGAAG
CCTCTGTGACCATAGACCTGGAAATGTGGAGCCCAGGAGGAAGGATCTGTGCTGAGAAGCCGGCTGATCC
GGTGGACCTGTCCCCACGATGCAATCTCACCGTGAAAGACCTCCTCCTTTCGGGCAGCAGTGGGGACCTG
CAACAGCATCACCTGGGGGCCTCCTACCTCCTGCGACCTGGGGCTGGGCACTGTCAGGAGCTGGTGCTCA
CCGAGGATGAGAAGAAGCTGCTGGCTAAAGAAGGCATCACCCTGCCCACTCAGCTGCCCCTCACTAAGTA
CGAGGAGCGAGTGCTGAAAAAAATCCGCCGGAAAATCCGGAACAAGCAGTCGGCGCAAGAAAGCAGGAAG
AAGAAGAAGGAATATATCGATGGCCTGGAGACTCGGATGTCAGCTTGCACTGCTCAGAATCAGGAGTTAC
AGAGGAAAGTCTTGCATCTCGAGAAGCAAAACCTGTCCCTCTTGGAGCAACTGAAGAAACTCCAGGCCAT
TGTGGTGCAGTCCACCAGCAAGTCAGCCCAGACAGGCACCTGTGTCGCAGTCCTGTTGCTGTCCTTTGCC
CTCATCATCCTCCCCTCCATCAGCCCTTTTGGCCCCAACAAAACCGAGAGCCCTGGGGACTTTGCGCCTG
TACGAGTGTTCTCCAGAACTTTGCACAACGATGCTGCCTCCCGCGTGGCTGCTGATGCTGTGCCAGGCTC
CGAGGCCCCAGGACCCCGACCCGAGGCTGACACAACCCGAGAAGAGTCTCCAGGAAGCCCCGGGGCAGAC
TGGGGCTTCCAGGACACCGCGAACCTGACCAATTCGACGGAGGAGCTGGACAACGCCACCCTGGTCCTGA
GGAATGCAACAGAGGGGCTGGGCCAGGTCGCCCTGCTGGACTGGGTGGCGCCTGGGCCGAGCACTGGCTC
AGGACGTGCAGGGCTGGAGGCGGCGGGAGACGAGCTGTAGTAATGAACTAGTCCGTAACTTGAAAGTATT
TCGATTTCTTGGCTTTATATATCTTGTGGAAAGGACGATACCCATCGGCATACAGAGCTTATACGCGTTA
AGTCGACAATCAACCTCTGGATTACAAAATTTGTGAAAGATTGACTGGTATTCTTAACTATGTTGCTCCT
TTTACGCTATGTGGATACGCTGCTTTAATGCCTTTGTATCATGCTATTGCTTCCCGTATGGCTTTCATTT
TCTCCTCCTTGTATAAATCCTGGTTGCTGTCTCTTTATGAGGAGTTGTGGCCCGTTGTCAGGCAACGTGG
CGTGGTGTGCACTGTGTTTGCTGACGCAACCCCCACTGGTTGGGGCATTGCCACCACCTGTCAGCTCCTT
TCCGGGACTTTCGCTTTCCCCCTCCCTATTGCCACGGCGGAACTCATCGCCGCCTGCCTTGCCCGCTGCT
GGACAGGGGCTCGGCTGTTGGGCACTGACAATTCCGTGGTGTTGTCGGGGAAATCATCGTCCTTTCCTTG
GCTGCTCGCCTGTGTTGCCACCTGGATTCTGCGCGGGACGTCCTTCTGCTACGTCCCTTCGGCCCTCAAT
CCAGCGGACCTTCCTTCCCGCGGCCTGCTGCCGGCTCTGCGGCCTCTTCCGCGTCTTCGCCTTCGCCCTC
AGACGAGTCGGATCTCCCTTTGGGCCGCCTCCCCGCGTCGACTTTAAGACCAATGACTTACAAGGCAGCT
GTAGATCTTAGCCACTTTTTAAAAGAAAAGGGGGGACTGGAAGGGCTAATTCACTCCCAACGAAGACAAG
ATCTGCTTTTTGCTTGTACTGGGTCTCTCTGGTTAGACCAGATCTGAGCCTGGGAGCTCTCTGGCTAACT
AGGGAACCCACTGCTTAAGCCTCAATAAAGCTTGCCTTGAGTGCTTCAAGTAGTGTGTGCCCGTCTGTTG
TGTGACTCTGGTAACTAGAGATCCCTCAGACCCTTTTAGTCAGTGTGGAAAATCTCTAGCAGTACGTATA
GTAGTTCATGTCATCTTATTATTCAGTATTTATAACTTGCAAAGAAATGAATATCAGAGAGTGAGAGGAA
CTTGTTTATTGCAGCTTATAATGGTTACAAATAAAGCAATAGCATCACAAATTTCACAAATAAAGCATTT
TTTTCACTGCATTCTAGTTGTGGTTTGTCCAAACTCATCAATGTATCTTATCATGTCTGGCTCTAGCTAT
CCCGCCCCTAACTCCGCCCATCCCGCCCCTAACTCCGCCCAGTTCCGCCCATTCTCCGCCCCATGGCTGA
CTAATTTTTTTTATTTATGCAGAGGCCGAGGCCGCCTCGGCCTCTGAGCTATTCCAGAAGTAGTGAGGAG
GCTTTTTTGGAGGCCTAGGGACGTACCCAATTCGCCCTATAGTGAGTCGTATTACGCGCGCTCACTGGCC
GTCGTTTTACAACGTCGTGACTGGGAAAACCCTGGCGTTACCCAACTTAATCGCCTTGCAGCACATCCCC
CTTTCGCCAGCTGGCGTAATAGCGAAGAGGCCCGCACCGATCGCCCTTCCCAACAGTTGCGCAGCCTGAA
TGGCGAATGGG
[124 nt withheld, positions 7082-7205]
C
[91 nt withheld, positions 7207-7297]
A
[49 nt withheld, positions 7299-7347]
CCTTTGACGTTGGAGTCCACGTTCTTT
[37 nt withheld, positions 7375-7411]
ACCCTATCTCGGTCTATTCTTTTGATTTATAAGGGATTTTGCCGATTTCGGCCTATTGGTTAAAAAATGA
GCTGATTTAACAAAAATTTAACGCGAATTTTAACAAAATATTAACGCTTACAATTTAGGTGGCACTTTTC
GGGGAAATGTGCGCGGAACCCCTATTTGTTTATTTTTCTAAATACATTCAAATATGTATCCGCTCATGAG
ACAATAACCCTGATAAATGCTTCAATAATATTGAAAAAGGAAGAGTATGAGTATTCAACATTTCCGTGTC
GCCCTTATTCCCTTTTTTGCGGCATTTTGCCTTCCTGTTTTTGCTCACCCAGAAACGCTGGTGAAAGTAA
AAGATGCTGAAGATCAGTTGGGTGCACGAGTGGGTTACATCGAACTGGATCTCAACAGCGGTAAGATCCT
TGAGAGTTTTCGCCCCGAAGAACGTTTTCCAATGATGAGCACTTTTAAAGTTCTGCTATGTGGCGCGGTA
TTATCCCGTATTGACGCCGGGCAAGAGCAACTCGGTCGCCGCATACACTATTCTCAGAATGACTTGGTTG
AGTACTCACCAGTCACAGAAAAGCATCTTACGGATGGCATGACAGTAAGAGAATTATGCAGTGCTGCCAT
AACCATGAGTGATAACACTGCGGCCAACTTACTTCTGACAACGATCGGAGGACCGAAGGAGCTAACCGCT
TTTTTGCACAACATGGGGGATCATGTAACTCGCCTTGATCGTTGGGAACCGGAGCTGAATGAAGCCATAC
CAAACGACGAGCGTGACACCACGATGCCTGTAGCAATGGCAACAACGTTGCGCAAACTATTAACTGGCGA
ACTACTTACTCTAGCTTCCCGGCAACAATTAATAGACTGGATGGAGGCGGATAAAGTTGCAGGACCACTT
CTGCGCTCGGCCCTTCCGGCTGGCTGGTTTATTGCTGATAAATCTGGAGCCGGTGAGCGTGGGTCTCGCG
GTATCATTGCAGCACTGGGGCCAGATGGTAAGCCCTCCCGTATCGTAGTTATCTACACGACGGGGAGTCA
GGCAACTATGGATGAACGAAATAGACAGATCGCTGAGATAGGTGCCTCACTGATTAAGCATTGGTAACTG
TCAGACCAAGTTTACTCATATATACTTTAGATTGATTTAAAACTTCATTTTTAATTTAAAAGGATCTAGG
TGAAGATCCTTTTTGATAATCTCATGACCAAAATCCCTTAACGTGAGTTTTCGTTCCACTGAGCGTCAGA
CCCCGTAGAAAAGATCAAAGGATCTTCTTGAGATCCTTTTTTTCTGCGCGTAATCTGCTGCTTGCAAACA
AAAAAACCACCGCTACCAGCGGTGGTTTGTTTGCCGGATCAAGAGCTACCAACTCTTTTTCCGAAGGTAA
CTGGCTTCAGCAGAGCGCAGATACCAAATACTGTTCTTCTAGTGTAGCCGTAGTTAGGCCACCACTTCAA
GAACTCTGTAGCACCGCCTACATACCTCGCTCTGCTAATCCTGTTACCAGTGGCTGCTGCCAGTGGCGAT
AAGTCGTGTCTTACCGGGTTGGACTCAAGACGATAGTTACCGGATAAGGCGCAGCGGTCGGGCTGAACGG
GGGGTTCGTGCACACAGCCCAGCTTGGAGCGAACGACCTACACCGAACTGAGATACCTACAGCGTGAGCT
ATGAGAAAGCGCCACGCTTCCCGAAGGGAGAAAGGCGGACAGGTATCCGGTAAGCGGCAGGGTCGGAACA
GGAGAGCGCACGAGGGAGCTTCCAGGGGGAAACGCCTGGTATCTTTATAGTCCTGTCGGGTTTCGCCACC
TCTGACTTGAGCGTCGATTTTTGTGATGCTCGTCAGGGGGGCGGAGCCTATGGAAAAACGCCAGCAACGC
GGCCTTTTTACGGTTCCTGGCCTTTTGCTGGCCTTTTGCTCACATGTTCTTTCCTGCGTTATCCCCTGAT
TCTGTGGATAACCGTATTACCGCCTTTGAGTGAGCTGATACCGCTCGCCGCAGCCGAACGACCGAGCGCA
GCGAGTCAGTGAGCGAGGAAGCGGAAGAGCGCCCAATACGCAAACCGCCTCTCCCCGCGCGTTGGCCGAT
TCATTAATGCAGCTGGCACGACAGGTTTCCCGACTGGAAAGCGGGCAGTGAGCGCAACGCAATTAATGTG
AGTTAGCTCACTCATTAGGCACCCCAGGCTTTACACTTTATGCTTCCGGCTCGTATGTTGTGTGGAATTG
TGAGCGGATAACAATTTCACACAGGAAACAGCTATGACCATGATTACGCCAAGCGCGCAATTAACCCTCA
CTAAAGGGAACAAAAGCTGGAGCTGCAAGC
