>Addgene plasmid #142175 | TFORF2209 | depositor partial sequence | sequence record 278663 | Insert
ACCGCCACCATGAATACGGATTTAGCTGCTGGAAAGATGGCTTCTGCTGCCTGCTCCATGGACCCCATCG
ACAGCTTTGAGCTCCTGGATCTCCTGTTTGACCGGCAGGACGGCATCCTGAGACACGTGGAGCTGGGCGA
GGGCTGGGGTCACGTCAAGGACCAGCAGGTCCTGCCAAACCCCGACTCTGACGACTTCCTCAGCTCCATC
CTGGGCTCTGGAGACTCACTGCCCAGCTCCCCACTCTGGTCCCCCGAAGGCAGTGATAGTGGCATCTCCG
AAGACCTCCCCTCCGACCCCCAGGACACCCCTCCACGCAGCGGACCAGCCACCTCCCCCGCCGGCTGCCA
TCCTGCCCAGCCTGGCAAGGGGCCCTGCCTCTCCTATCATCCTGGCAACTCTTGCTCCACCACAACCCCA
GGGCCAGTGATCCAAGTACCTGAAGCCTCTGTGACCATAGACCTGGAAATGTGGAGCCCAGGAGGAAGGA
TCTGTGCTGAGAAGCCGGCTGATCCGGTGGACCTGTCCCCACGATGCAATCTCACCGTGAAAGACCTCCT
CCTTTCGGGCAGCAGTGGGGACCTGCAACAGCATCACCTGGGGGCCTCCTACCTCCTGCGACCTGGGGCT
GGGCACTGTCAGGAGCTGGTGCTCACCGAGGATGAGAAGAAGCTGCTGGCTAAAGAAGGCATCACCCTGC
CCACTCAGCTGCCCCTCACTAAGTACGAGGAGCGAGTGCTGAAAAAAATCCGCCGGAAAATCCGGAACAA
GCAGTCGGCGCAAGAAAGCAGGAAGAAGAAGAAGGAATATATCGATGGCCTGGAGACTCGGATGTCAGCT
TGCACTGCTCAGAATCAGGAGTTACAGAGGAAAGTCTTGCATCTCGAGAAGCAAAACCTGTCCCTCTTGG
AGCAACTGAAGAAACTCCAGGCCATTGTGGTGCAGTCCACCAGCAAGTCAGCCCAGACAGGCACCTGTGT
CGCAGTCCTGTTGCTGTCCTTTGCCCTCATCATCCTCCCCTCCATCAGCCCTTTTGGCCCCAACAAAACC
GAGAGCCCTGGGGACTTTGCGCCTGTACGAGTGTTCTCCAGAACTTTGCACAACGATGCTGCCTCCCGCG
TGGCTGCTGATGCTGTGCCAGGCTCCGAGGCCCCAGGACCCCGACCCGAGGCTGACACAACCCGAGAAGA
GTCTCCAGGAAGCCCCGGGGCAGACTGGGGCTTCCAGGACACCGCGAACCTGACCAATTCGACGGAGGAG
CTGGACAACGCCACCCTGGTCCTGAGGAATGCAACAGAGGGGCTGGGCCAGGTCGCCCTGCTGGACTGGG
TGGCGCCTGGGCCGAGCACTGGCTCAGGACGTGCAGGGCTGGAGGCGGCGGGAGACGAGCTGTAGTAATG
AACTAGTCCGTAACTTGAAAGTATTTCGATTTCTTGGCTTTATATATCTTGTGGAAAGGACGATACCCAT
CGGCATACAGAGCTTAT
