>Addgene plasmid #142175 | TFORF2209 | depositor partial sequence | sequence record 278664 | Barcode
TACCCATCGGCATACAGAGCTTAT
